[The description below was written by a language model from this plasmid's Addgene catalogue record and pLannotate feature annotations shown in this document.]
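Description:
pc3XB-ZF76 is a module-archive plasmid from the Zinc Finger Consortium Modular Assembly Kit v1.0. It carries a single engineered zinc finger in pc3XB, a modified version of the Invitrogen pcDNA3 mammalian expression vector. The full depositor sequence is 5,466 nt. The plasmid is propagated in E. coli at high copy from a ColE1/pUC-type origin under ampicillin selection (AmpR with its bla promoter), and it also contains an f1 phage origin. For mammalian cells, an SV40 early promoter drives the neomycin phosphotransferase gene, followed by an SV40 polyadenylation signal, which allows G418 selection. Short annotated fragments (bom, lac promoter/operator, lacI, ble, a truncated HIV-1 LTR hit) appear to be backbone remnants or similarity matches rather than functional parts.

The payload is ZF76, an insert of about 90 bp encoding one zinc finger module derived from the Barbas module set and designed to recognise the DNA triplet AAG. It lies between intact XbaI and BamHI sites, downstream of the CMV enhancer/promoter and a T7 promoter and upstream of the bGH polyadenylation signal. The automated annotation labels this region as a fragment of bovine ZNF22. This most likely reflects sequence similarity among C2H2 zinc fingers and not the true origin of the insert.

According to the associated publication, single-finger plasmids of this kind are standardised building blocks. Individual fingers are excised and joined by restriction-based modular assembly into multi-finger arrays with chosen target specificity, which are then used to build zinc finger nucleases. The record does not describe any use of the single finger on its own.
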