Addgene plasmid #13210: pc3XB-ZF76
Depositing lab: Daniel Voytas. Depositing organization: Iowa State University. Publication: Standardized reagents and protocols for engineering zinc finger nucleases by modular assembly. Wright DA, Thibodeau-Beganny S, Sander JD, Winfrey RJ, Hirsh AS, Eichtinger M, Fu F, Porteus MH, Dobbs D, Voytas DF, Joung JK. Nat Protoc. 2006;1(3):1637-52. doi: 10.1038/nprot.2006.259 PubMed 17406455.
Backbone
  Vector backbone: pc3XB
  Backbone manufacturer: Modified Invitrogen pcDNA3
  Backbone size w/o insert (bp): 5400
  Vector type: Mammalian Expression
  Selectable markers: Neomycin (select with G418)
Growth in bacteria
  Bacterial resistance: Ampicillin, 100 μg/mL
  Growth temperature: 37°C
  Growth strain: XL1 Blue
  Copy number: High Copy
Gene/Insert
  Gene/Insert name: ZF76
  Insert size (bp): 90
  Cloning method: Restriction Enzyme; 5′ cloning site XbaI (not destroyed); 3′ cloning site BamHI (not destroyed)
  Sequencing primers: 5′ T7
Terms and licenses: Academic/Nonprofit Terms; Industry Terms: Not Available to Industry
Depositor comments: Part of the Zinc Finger Consortium Modular Assembly Kit v1.0. Finger protein sequence: PGEKPYKCPECGKSFSRKDNLKNHQRTH. Target DNA sequence: AAG. This zinc finger is derived from the Barbas module set.
How to cite: pc3XB-ZF76 was a gift from Daniel Voytas (Addgene plasmid # 13210 ; http://n2t.net/addgene:13210 ; RRID:Addgene_13210)
