Features (pLannotate 1.2.2; 20 found; start..end, strand, type, name):
     28..80      -  misc_feature   bom (fragment): basis of mobility region from pBR322
    235..614     +  enhancer       CMV enhancer: human cytomegalovirus immediate early enhancer
    615..818     +  promoter       CMV promoter: human cytomegalovirus (CMV) immediate early promoter
    814..847     +  LTR            5' LTR (truncated) (fragment): truncated 5' long terminal repeat (LTR) from HIV-1
    863..881     +  promoter       T7 promoter: promoter for bacteriophage T7 RNA polymerase
    927..1019    +  CDS            ZNF22 (fragment): ZNF22_BOVIN - Experimental evidence at transcript level: Swiss-Prot protein existence level 2. Binds DNA through the consensus sequence 5'-CAATG-3'. May be involved in transcriptional regulation and may play a role in tooth formation (By similarity). From Bos taurus (Bovine).
   1062..1286    +  polyA_signal   bGH poly(A) signal: bovine growth hormone polyadenylation signal
   1290..1311    +  promoter       SV40 promoter (fragment): SV40 enhancer and early promoter
   1332..1760    +  rep_origin     f1 ori (sequence partly withheld): f1 bacteriophage origin of replication; arrow indicates direction of (+) strand synthesis
   1774..2103    +  promoter       SV40 promoter: SV40 enhancer and early promoter
   2174..2965    +  CDS            neo: KKA2_KLEPN - Also known as kan, nptII. Experimental evidence at protein level: Swiss-Prot protein existence level 1. Resistance to kanamycin, neomycin, paromomycin, ribostamycin, butirosin and gentamicin B. From Klebsiella pneumoniae.
   2989..3147    +  CDS            ble (fragment): BLE_KLEPN - Experimental evidence at protein level: Swiss-Prot protein existence level 1. Binding protein with a strong affinity to the bleomycin family of antibiotics. Binds to CL990; an antimitotic-antibiotic compound. From Klebsiella pneumoniae.
   3142..3263    +  polyA_signal   SV40 poly(A) signal: SV40 polyadenylation signal
   3336..3352    -  protein_bind   lac operator: The lac repressor binds to the lac operator to inhibit transcription in E. coli. This inhibition can be relieved by adding lactose or isopropyl-β-D-thiogalactopyranoside (IPTG). lac repressor encoded by lacI
   3360..3390    -  promoter       lac promoter: promoter for the E. coli lac operon
   3405..3426    -  protein_bind   CAP binding site: CAP binding activates transcription in the presence of cAMP. E. coli catabolite activator protein
   3439..3531    -  CDS            lacI (fragment): lac repressor; lacI; The lac repressor binds to the lac operator to inhibit transcription in E. coli. This inhibition can be relieved by adding lactose or isopropyl-β-D-thiogalactopyranoside (IPTG).
   3714..4299    -  rep_origin     ori: high-copy-number ColE1/pMB1/pBR322/pUC origin of replication
   4470..5330    -  CDS            AmpR: β-lactamase; bla; confers resistance to ampicillin, carbenicillin, and related antibiotics
   5331..5435    -  promoter       AmpR promoter: bla
>Addgene plasmid #13210 | pc3XB-ZF76 | depositor full sequence | sequence record 7559 | Author sequence
GACGGATCGGGAGATCTCCCGATCCCCTATGGTGCACTCTCAGTACAATCTGCTCTGATGCCGCATAGTT
AAGCCAGTATCTGCTCCCTGCTTGTGTGTTGGAGGTCGCTGAGTAGTGCGCGAGCAAAATTTAAGCTACA
ACAAGGCAAGGCTTGACCGACAATTGCATGAAGAATCTGCTTAGGGTTAGGCGTTTTGCGCTGCTTCGCG
ATGTACGGGCCAGATATACGCGTTGACATTGATTATTGACTAGTTATTAATAGTAATCAATTACGGGGTC
ATTAGTTCATAGCCCATATATGGAGTTCCGCGTTACATAACTTACGGTAAATGGCCCGCCTGGCTGACCG
CCCAACGACCCCCGCCCATTGACGTCAATAATGACGTATGTTCCCATAGTAACGCCAATAGGGACTTTCC
ATTGACGTCAATGGGTGGAGTATTTACGGTAAACTGCCCACTTGGCAGTACATCAAGTGTATCATATGCC
AAGTACGCCCCCTATTGACGTCAATGACGGTAAATGGCCCGCCTGGCATTATGCCCAGTACATGACCTTA
TGGGACTTTCCTACTTGGCAGTACATCTACGTATTAGTCATCGCTATTACCATGGTGATGCGGTTTTGGC
AGTACATCAATGGGCGTGGATAGCGGTTTGACTCACGGGGATTTCCAAGTCTCCACCCCATTGACGTCAA
TGGGAGTTTGTTTTGGCACCAAAATCAACGGGACTTTCCAAAATGTCGTAACAACTCCGCCCCATTGACG
CAAATGGGCGGTAGGCGTGTACGGTGGGAGGTCTATATAAGCAGAGCTCTCTGGCTAACTAGAGAACCCA
CTGCTTACTGGCTTATCGAAATTAATACGACTCACTATAGGGAGACCCAAGCTGGCTAGCGTTTAAACGG
GCCCTCTAGACCCGGGGAGAAGCCTTACAAATGCCCAGAATGTGGAAAGAGTTTTAGCAGGAAGGATAAT
CTCAAAAACCACCAGAGAACACATACCGGTGGATCCTCTGCACAGTAGTAAGCTTAAGTTTAAACCGCTG
ATCAGCCTCGACTGTGCCTTCTAGTTGCCAGCCATCTGTTGTTTGCCCCTCCCCCGTGCCTTCCTTGACC
CTGGAAGGTGCCACTCCCACTGTCCTTTCCTAATAAAATGAGGAAATTGCATCGCATTGTCTGAGTAGGT
GTCATTCTATTCTGGGGGGTGGGGTGGGGCAGGACAGCAAGGGGGAGGATTGGGAAGACAATAGCAGGCA
TGCTGGGGATGCGGTGGGCTCTATGGCTTCTGAGGCGGAAAGAACCAGCTGGGGCTCTAGGGGGTATCCC
C
[124 nt withheld, positions 1332-1455]
C
[91 nt withheld, positions 1457-1547]
A
[49 nt withheld, positions 1549-1597]
CCTTTGACGTTGGAGTCCACGTTCTTT
[37 nt withheld, positions 1625-1661]
ACCCTATCTCGGTCTATTCTTTTGATTTATAAGGGATTTTGCCGATTTCGGCCTATTGGTTAAAAAATGA
GCTGATTTAACAAAAATTTAACGCGAATTAATTCTGTGGAATGTGTGTCAGTTAGGGTGTGGAAAGTCCC
CAGGCTCCCCAGCAGGCAGAAGTATGCAAAGCATGCATCTCAATTAGTCAGCAACCAGGTGTGGAAAGTC
CCCAGGCTCCCCAGCAGGCAGAAGTATGCAAAGCATGCATCTCAATTAGTCAGCAACCATAGTCCCGCCC
CTAACTCCGCCCATCCCGCCCCTAACTCCGCCCAGTTCCGCCCATTCTCCGCCCCATGGCTGACTAATTT
TTTTTATTTATGCAGAGGCCGAGGCCGCCTCTGCCTCTGAGCTATTCCAGAAGTAGTGAGGAGGCTTTTT
TGGAGGCCTAGGCTTTTGCAAAAAGCTCCCGGCCGGGAGCTTGTATATCCATTTTCGGATCTGATCAAGA
GACAGGATGAGGATCGTTTCGCATGATTGAACAAGATGGATTGCACGCAGGTTCTCCGGCCGCTTGGGTG
GAGAGGCTATTCGGCTATGACTGGGCACAACAGACAATCGGCTGCTCTGATGCCGCCGTGTTCCGGCTGT
CAGCGCAGGGGCGCCCGGTTCTTTTTGTCAAGACCGACCTGTCCGGTGCCCTGAATGAACTGCAGGACGA
GGCAGCGCGGCTATCGTGGCTGGCCACGACGGGCGTTCCTTGCGCAGCTGTGCTCGACGTTGTCACTGAA
GCGGGAAGGGACTGGCTGCTATTGGGCGAAGTGCCGGGGCAGGATCTCCTGTCATCTCACCTTGCTCCTG
CCGAGAAAGTATCCATCATGGCTGATGCAATGCGGCGGCTGCATACGCTTGATCCGGCTACCTGCCCATT
CGACCACCAAGCGAAACATCGCATCGAGCGAGCACGTACTCGGATGGAAGCCGGTCTTGTCGATCAGGAT
GATCTGGACGAAGAGCATCAGGGGCTCGCGCCAGCCGAACTGTTCGCCAGGCTCAAGGCGCGCATGCCCG
ACGGCGAGGATCTCGTCGTGACCCATGGCGATGCCTGCTTGCCGAATATCATGGTGGAAAATGGCCGCTT
TTCTGGATTCATCGACTGTGGCCGGCTGGGTGTGGCGGACCGCTATCAGGACATAGCGTTGGCTACCCGT
GATATTGCTGAAGAGCTTGGCGGCGAATGGGCTGACCGCTTCCTCGTGCTTTACGGTATCGCCGCTCCCG
ATTCGCAGCGCATCGCCTTCTATCGCCTTCTTGACGAGTTCTTCTGAGCGGGACTCTGGGGTTCGAAATG
ACCGACCAAGCGACGCCCAACCTGCCATCACGAGATTTCGATTCCACCGCCGCCTTCTATGAAAGGTTGG
GCTTCGGAATCGTTTTCCGGGACGCCGGCTGGATGATCCTCCAGCGCGGGGATCTCATGCTGGAGTTCTT
CGCCCACCCCAACTTGTTTATTGCAGCTTATAATGGTTACAAATAAAGCAATAGCATCACAAATTTCACA
AATAAAGCATTTTTTTCACTGCATTCTAGTTGTGGTTTGTCCAAACTCATCAATGTATCTTATCATGTCT
GTATACCGTCGACCTCTAGCTAGAGCTTGGCGTAATCATGGTCATAGCTGTTTCCTGTGTGAAATTGTTA
TCCGCTCACAATTCCACACAACATACGAGCCGGAAGCATAAAGTGTAAAGCCTGGGGTGCCTAATGAGTG
AGCTAACTCACATTAATTGCGTTGCGCTCACTGCCCGCTTTCCAGTCGGGAAACCTGTCGTGCCAGCTGC
ATTAATGAATCGGCCAACGCGCGGGGAGAGGCGGTTTGCGTATTGGGCGCTCTTCCGCTTCCTCGCTCAC
TGACTCGCTGCGCTCGGTCGTTCGGCTGCGGCGAGCGGTATCAGCTCACTCAAAGGCGGTAATACGGTTA
TCCACAGAATCAGGGGATAACGCAGGAAAGAACATGTGAGCAAAAGGCCAGCAAAAGGCCAGGAACCGTA
AAAAGGCCGCGTTGCTGGCGTTTTTCCATAGGCTCCGCCCCCCTGACGAGCATCACAAAAATCGACGCTC
AAGTCAGAGGTGGCGAAACCCGACAGGACTATAAAGATACCAGGCGTTTCCCCCTGGAAGCTCCCTCGTG
CGCTCTCCTGTTCCGACCCTGCCGCTTACCGGATACCTGTCCGCCTTTCTCCCTTCGGGAAGCGTGGCGC
TTTCTCATAGCTCACGCTGTAGGTATCTCAGTTCGGTGTAGGTCGTTCGCTCCAAGCTGGGCTGTGTGCA
CGAACCCCCCGTTCAGCCCGACCGCTGCGCCTTATCCGGTAACTATCGTCTTGAGTCCAACCCGGTAAGA
CACGACTTATCGCCACTGGCAGCAGCCACTGGTAACAGGATTAGCAGAGCGAGGTATGTAGGCGGTGCTA
CAGAGTTCTTGAAGTGGTGGCCTAACTACGGCTACACTAGAAGAACAGTATTTGGTATCTGCGCTCTGCT
GAAGCCAGTTACCTTCGGAAAAAGAGTTGGTAGCTCTTGATCCGGCAAACAAACCACCGCTGGTAGCGGT
TTTTTTGTTTGCAAGCAGCAGATTACGCGCAGAAAAAAAGGATCTCAAGAAGATCCTTTGATCTTTTCTA
CGGGGTCTGACGCTCAGTGGAACGAAAACTCACGTTAAGGGATTTTGGTCATGAGATTATCAAAAAGGAT
CTTCACCTAGATCCTTTTAAATTAAAAATGAAGTTTTAAATCAATCTAAAGTATATATGAGTAAACTTGG
TCTGACAGTTACCAATGCTTAATCAGTGAGGCACCTATCTCAGCGATCTGTCTATTTCGTTCATCCATAG
TTGCCTGACTCCCCGTCGTGTAGATAACTACGATACGGGAGGGCTTACCATCTGGCCCCAGTGCTGCAAT
GATACCGCGAGACCCACGCTCACCGGCTCCAGATTTATCAGCAATAAACCAGCCAGCCGGAAGGGCCGAG
CGCAGAAGTGGTCCTGCAACTTTATCCGCCTCCATCCAGTCTATTAATTGTTGCCGGGAAGCTAGAGTAA
GTAGTTCGCCAGTTAATAGTTTGCGCAACGTTGTTGCCATTGCTACAGGCATCGTGGTGTCACGCTCGTC
GTTTGGTATGGCTTCATTCAGCTCCGGTTCCCAACGATCAAGGCGAGTTACATGATCCCCCATGTTGTGC
AAAAAAGCGGTTAGCTCCTTCGGTCCTCCGATCGTTGTCAGAAGTAAGTTGGCCGCAGTGTTATCACTCA
TGGTTATGGCAGCACTGCATAATTCTCTTACTGTCATGCCATCCGTAAGATGCTTTTCTGTGACTGGTGA
GTACTCAACCAAGTCATTCTGAGAATAGTGTATGCGGCGACCGAGTTGCTCTTGCCCGGCGTCAATACGG
GATAATACCGCGCCACATAGCAGAACTTTAAAAGTGCTCATCATTGGAAAACGTTCTTCGGGGCGAAAAC
TCTCAAGGATCTTACCGCTGTTGAGATCCAGTTCGATGTAACCCACTCGTGCACCCAACTGATCTTCAGC
ATCTTTTACTTTCACCAGCGTTTCTGGGTGAGCAAAAACAGGAAGGCAAAATGCCGCAAAAAAGGGAATA
AGGGCGACACGGAAATGTTGAATACTCATACTCTTCCTTTTTCAATATTATTGAAGCATTTATCAGGGTT
ATTGTCTCATGAGCGGATACATATTTGAATGTATTTAGAAAAATAAACAAATAGGGGTTCCGCGCACATT
TCCCCGAAAAGTGCCACCTGACGTC
