>Addgene plasmid #13210 | pc3XB-ZF76 | addgene partial sequence | sequence record 19594 | CMV-F 5'-CGCAAATGGGCGGTAGGCGTG-3'
AGCTCTCTGGCTAACTAGAGAACCCACTGCTTACTGGCTTATCGAAATTAATACGACTCACTATAGGGAG
ACCCAAGCTGGCTAGCGTTTAAACGGGCCCTCTAGACCCGGGGAGAAGCCTTACAAATGCCCAGAATGTG
GAAAGAGTTTTAGCAGGAAGGATAATCTCAAAAACCACCAGAGAACACATACCGGTGGATCCTCTGCACA
GTAGTAAGCTTAAGTTTAAACCGCTGATCAGCCTCGACTGTGCCTTCTAGTTGCCAGCCATCTGTTGTTT
GCCCCTCCCCCGTGCCTTCCTTGACCCTGGAAGGTGCCACTCCCACTGTCCTTTCCTAATAAAATGAGGA
AATTGCATCGCATTGTCTGAGTAGGTGTCATTCTATTCTGGGGGGTGGGGTGGGGCAGGACAGCAAGGGG
GAGGATTGGGAAGACAATAGCAGGCATGCTGGGGATGCGGTGGGCTCTATGGCTTCTGAGGCGGAAAGAA
CCAGCTGGGGCTCTAGGGGGTATCCCC
[124 nt withheld, positions 518-641]
CGCCGGCGTTTCCCCGTCAAGCTCTAAA
